Addgene plasmid #11261: Ikaros
Depositing lab: Lisa Steiner. Depositing organization: Massachusetts Institute of Technology. Publication: Ikaros expression as a marker for lymphoid progenitors during zebrafish development. Willett CE, Kawasaki H, Amemiya CT, Lin S, Steiner LA. Dev Dyn. 2001 Dec . 222(4):694-8. 10.1002/dvdy.1223 PubMed 11748838.
Backbone
  Vector backbone: pBluescriptII SK+
  Backbone manufacturer: Stratagene
  Backbone size w/o insert (bp): 3000
  Vector type: Bacterial Expression
Growth in bacteria
  Bacterial resistance: Ampicillin, 100 μg/mL
  Growth temperature: 37°C
  Growth strain: DH5alpha
  Copy number: High Copy
Gene/Insert
  Gene/Insert name: ikaros
  Species: D. rerio (zebrafish)
  Insert size (bp): 2300
  GenBank ID: AF092175
  Entrez Gene: ikzf1 (a.k.a. ikaros, znfn1a1)
  Cloning method: Restriction Enzyme; 5′ cloning site EcoRI (not destroyed); 3′ cloning site EcoRI (not destroyed)
  Sequencing primers: 5′ T3; 3′ T7
Terms and licenses: Academic/Nonprofit Terms; Industry Terms: Not Available to Industry
Depositor comments: To make probes: antisense SalI - T3, sense XbaI - T7.
How to cite: Ikaros was a gift from Lisa Steiner (Addgene plasmid # 11261 ; http://n2t.net/addgene:11261 ; RRID:Addgene_11261)
