[The description below was written by a language model from this plasmid's Addgene catalogue record.]
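Description:
Ikaros is a zebrafish (Danio rerio) ikaros cDNA clone, gene ikzf1 (also known as znfn1a1), carried in the pBluescriptII SK+ phagemid cloning vector. The backbone is about 3 kb and the insert about 2.3 kb, placed into the EcoRI site of the polylinker with EcoRI retained at both ends, so the fragment can be released intact with that single enzyme. The plasmid is maintained at high copy number in standard E. coli cloning strains and selected with ampicillin. Although the catalogue lists the vector type as bacterial expression, pBluescript is essentially a cloning and in vitro transcription vector, and nothing in the record indicates that the protein is meant to be produced in bacteria. No tags, fusions or reporters are recorded, and no feature table is available to confirm the individual backbone elements.

The useful feature of this arrangement is that the polylinker is flanked by opposing T3 and T7 bacteriophage RNA polymerase promoters, which also serve as the sequencing primer sites for the two ends of the insert. According to the depositor's notes, linearising with SalI and transcribing with T3 polymerase yields the antisense RNA, while linearising with XbaI and transcribing with T7 polymerase yields the sense strand, which would typically serve as a control. The construct therefore serves as a template for making riboprobes, consistent with the associated work that used ikaros expression as a marker for lymphoid progenitors during zebrafish development. Ikaros encodes a zinc-finger transcription factor associated with lymphoid lineages, which is what makes its transcript a useful marker of those cells.
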