>Addgene plasmid #11261 | Ikaros | addgene partial sequence | sequence record 18135 | T7 5'-TAATACGACTCACTATAGGG-3'
GCTTGATATCGAATTCGCGGCCGCTAGAACTTGTGCGCATGGAGCGGCAGGGGACAGCTGGAAGAGCTTC
ATACTGCAAACTCAAGGAATAGCAGAGTACCTGCACAGGATGGAGACTGAGGAGGCACAGGAAATGTCCC
AGATAACAGGAAGAGACAGCCCGATGAATGCTAATGAAGGCGGAGAGGATCAAGATGAGGCCATGCCTGT
TCCTGAAGACTTGTCAGCAAGCACTGGCCTCCAACACAACAATCGCACAGATAAACCACTGGCCTGTAAT
ATAAAAGTTGAGGCTCGGAGTGACGAGGAAAACGGTCTGTCCTGTGAGATGAATGGAGAGGCAGAGGAAT
GTGCAGCTGAGGACTTGCGCATACTCGATGGCTCTGGGGCCAAAGTGAACGGCTCCCACGCAGGCCCCGA
CAGCAAGCCGGCCGCCTACCCCACAGCCGGGGGCATCCGCCTCCCCAACGGGAAGCTGAAGTGCGATATC
TGTGGGATAGTTTGCATTGGGCCCAATGTGTTGATGGTTCACAAGCGAAGTCACACTGAAGAAAGAAAGT
CAGTTTTGGAACAACAAAAAGGTGAAAGGCCATTCCAGTGCAATCAATGTGGTGCTTCATTCACTCAGAA
GGGTAACCTGCTCCGACACATCAAACTTCACTCTGGCGAGAAACCTTTCAAATGTCACCTGTGCAACTAT
GCTTGCCGCCGCAGAGACGCTCTCACTGGACATCTGCGCACTCATTCGGTTGGAAAGCCCCATAAGTGTG
CATATTGCGGACGCAGTTACAAGCAGCGGAGCTCACTGGAGG
